>Addgene plasmid #90523 | ACTR1A C10.5 gRNA | addgene full sequence | sequence record 183558 | Addgene NGS Result
CGAGTCAGTGAGCGAGGAAGCGGAAGAGCGCCCAATACGCAAACCGCCTCTCCCCGCGCGTTGGCCGATT
CATTAATGCAGCTGGCACGACAGGTTTCCCGACTGGAAAGCGGGCAGTGAGCGCAACGCAATTAATGTGA
GTTAGCTCACTCATTAGGCACCCCAGGCTTTACACTTTATGCTTCCGGCTCGTATGTTGTGTGGAATTGT
GAGCGGATAACAATTTCACACAGGAAACAGCTATGACCATGATTACGCCAAGCGCGCAATTAACCCTCAC
TAAAGGGAACAAAAGCTGGAGCTGCAAGCTTAATGTAGTCTTATGCAATACTCTTGTAGTCTTGCAACAT
GGTAACGATGAGTTAGCAACATGCCTTACAAGGAGAGAAAAAGCACCGTGCATGCCGATTGGTGGAAGTA
AGGTGGTACGATCGTGCCTTATTAGGAAGGCAACAGACGGGTCTGACATGGATTGGACGAACCACTGAAT
TGCCGCATTGCAGAGATATTGTATTTAAGTGCCTAGCTCGATACATAAACGGGTCTCTCTGGTTAGACCA
GATCTGAGCCTGGGAGCTCTCTGGCTAACTAGGGAACCCACTGCTTAAGCCTCAATAAAGCTTGCCTTGA
GTGCTTCAAGTAGTGTGTGCCCGTCTGTTGTGTGACTCTGGTAACTAGAGATCCCTCAGACCCTTTTAGT
CAGTGTGGAAAATCTCTAGCAGTGGCGCCCGAACAGGGACTTGAAAGCGAAAGGGAAACCAGAGGAGCTC
TCTCGACGCAGGACTCGGCTTGCTGAAGCGCGCACGGCAAGAGGCGAGGGGCGGCGACTGGTGAGTACGC
CAAAAATTTTGACTAGCGGAGGCTAGAAGGAGAGAGATGGGTGCGAGAGCGTCAGTATTAAGCGGGGGAG
AATTAGATCGCGATGGGAAAAAATTCGGTTAAGGCCAGGGGGAAAGAAAAAATATAAATTAAAACATATA
GTATGGGCAAGCAGGGAGCTAGAACGATTCGCAGTTAATCCTGGCCTGTTAGAAACATCAGAAGGCTGTA
GACAAATACTGGGACAGCTACAACCATCCCTTCAGACAGGATCAGAAGAACTTAGATCATTATATAATAC
AGTAGCAACCCTCTATTGTGTGCATCAAAGGATAGAGATAAAAGACACCAAGGAAGCTTTAGACAAGATA
GAGGAAGAGCAAAACAAAAGTAAGACCACCGCACAGCAAGCGGCCGCTGATCTTCAGACCTGGAGGAGGA
GATATGAGGGACAATTGGAGAAGTGAATTATATAAATATAAAGTAGTAAAAATTGAACCATTAGGAGTAG
CACCCACCAAGGCAAAGAGAAGAGTGGTGCAGAGAGAAAAAAGAGCAGTGGGAATAGGAGCTTTGTTCCT
TGGGTTCTTGGGAGCAGCAGGAAGCACTATGGGCGCAGCGTCAATGACGCTGACGGTACAGGCCAGACAA
TTATTGTCTGGTATAGTGCAGCAGCAGAACAATTTGCTGAGGGCTATTGAGGCGCAACAGCATCTGTTGC
AACTCACAGTCTGGGGCATCAAGCAGCTCCAGGCAAGAATCCTGGCTGTGGAAAGATACCTAAAGGATCA
ACAGCTCCTGGGGATTTGGGGTTGCTCTGGAAAACTCATTTGCACCACTGCTGTGCCTTGGAATGCTAGT
TGGAGTAATAAATCTCTGGAACAGATTTGGAATCACACGACCTGGATGGAGTGGGACAGAGAAATTAACA
ATTACACAAGCTTAATACACTCCTTAATTGAAGAATCGCAAAACCAGCAAGAAAAGAATGAACAAGAATT
ATTGGAATTAGATAAATGGGCAAGTTTGTGGAATTGGTTTAACATAACAAATTGGCTGTGGTATATAAAA
TTATTCATAATGATAGTAGGAGGCTTGGTAGGTTTAAGAATAGTTTTTGCTGTACTTTCTATAGTGAATA
GAGTTAGGCAGGGATATTCACCATTATCGTTTCAGACCCACCTCCCAACCCCGAGGGGACCCAGAGAGGG
CCTATTTCCCATGATTCCTTCATATTTGCATATACGATACAAGGCTGTTAGAGAGATAATTAGAATTAAT
TTGACTGTAAACACAAAGATATTAGTACAAAATACGTGACGTAGAAAGTAATAATTTCTTGGGTAGTTTG
CAGTTTTAAAATTATGTTTTAAAATGGACTATCATATGCTTACCGTAACTTGAAAGTATTTCGATTTCTT
GGCTTTATATATCTTGTGGAAAGGACGAAACACCGTGCCATGACACGAACGTGCTGTTTAAGAGCTATGC
TGGAAACAGCATAGCAAGTTTAAATAAGGCTAGTCCGTTATCAACTTGAAAAAGTGGCACCGAGTCGGTG
CTTTTTTTGAATTCTAGATCTTGAGACAAATGGCAGTATTCATCCACAATTTTAAAAGAAAAGGGGGGAT
TGGGGGGTACAGTGCAGGGGAAAGAATAGTAGACATAATAGCAACAGACATACAAACTAAAGAATTACAA
AAACAAATTACAAAAATTCAAAATTTTCGGGTTTATTACAGGGACAGCAGAGATCCACTTTGGCGCCGGC
TCGAGTGGCTCCGGTGCCCGTCAGTGGGCAGAGCGCACATCGCCCACAGTCCCCGAGAAGTTGGGGGGAG
GGGTCGGCAATTGAACCGGTGCCTAGAGAAGGTGGCGCGGGGTAAACTGGGAAAGTGATGTCGTGTACTG
GCTCCGCCTTTTTCCCGAGGGTGGGGGAGAACCGTATATAAGTGCAGTAGTCGCCGTGAACGTTCTTTTT
CGCAACGGGTTTGCCGCCAGAACACAGGTGTCGTGACGCGGGATCCGCCACCATGACCGAGTACAAGCCC
ACGGTGCGCCTCGCCACCCGCGACGACGTCCCCAGGGCCGTACGCACCCTCGCCGCCGCGTTCGCCGACT
ACCCCGCCACGCGCCACACCGTCGATCCGGACCGCCACATCGAGCGGGTCACCGAGCTGCAAGAACTCTT
CCTCACGCGCGTCGGGCTCGACATCGGCAAGGTGTGGGTCGCGGACGACGGCGCCGCGGTGGCGGTCTGG
ACCACGCCGGAGAGCGTCGAAGCGGGGGCGGTGTTCGCCGAGATCGGCCCGCGCATGGCCGAGTTGAGCG
GTTCCCGGCTGGCCGCGCAGCAACAGATGGAAGGCCTCCTGGCGCCGCACCGGCCCAAGGAGCCCGCGTG
GTTCCTGGCCACCGTCGGAGTCTCGCCCGACCACCAGGGCAAGGGTCTGGGCAGCGCCGTCGTGCTCCCC
GGAGTGGAGGCGGCCGAGCGCGCCGGGGTGCCCGCCTTCCTGGAGACCTCCGCGCCCCGCAACCTCCCCT
TCTACGAGCGGCTCGGCTTCACCGTCACCGCCGACGTCGAGGTGCCCGAAGGACCGCGCACCTGGTGCAT
GACCCGCAAGCCCGGTGCCTGAACGCGTTAAGTCGACAATCAACCTCTGGATTACAAAATTTGTGAAAGA
TTGACTGGTATTCTTAACTATGTTGCTCCTTTTACGCTATGTGGATACGCTGCTTTAATGCCTTTGTATC
ATGCTATTGCTTCCCGTATGGCTTTCATTTTCTCCTCCTTGTATAAATCCTGGTTGCTGTCTCTTTATGA
GGAGTTGTGGCCCGTTGTCAGGCAACGTGGCGTGGTGTGCACTGTGTTTGCTGACGCAACCCCCACTGGT
TGGGGCATTGCCACCACCTGTCAGCTCCTTTCCGGGACTTTCGCTTTCCCCCTCCCTATTGCCACGGCGG
AACTCATCGCCGCCTGCCTTGCCCGCTGCTGGACAGGGGCTCGGCTGTTGGGCACTGACAATTCCGTGGT
GTTGTCGGGGAAATCATCGTCCTTTCCTTGGCTGCTCGCCTGTGTTGCCACCTGGATTCTGCGCGGGACG
TCCTTCTGCTACGTCCCTTCGGCCCTCAATCCAGCGGACCTTCCTTCCCGCGGCCTGCTGCCGGCTCTGC
GGCCTCTTCCGCGTCTTCGCCTTCGCCCTCAGACGAGTCGGATCTCCCTTTGGGCCGCCTCCCCGCGTCG
ACTTTAAGACCAATGACTTACAAGGCAGCTGTAGATCTTAGCCACTTTTTAAAAGAAAAGGGGGGACTGG
AAGGGCTAATTCACTCCCAACGAAGACAAGATCTGCTTTTTGCTTGTACTGGGTCTCTCTGGTTAGACCA
GATCTGAGCCTGGGAGCTCTCTGGCTAACTAGGGAACCCACTGCTTAAGCCTCAATAAAGCTTGCCTTGA
GTGCTTCAAGTAGTGTGTGCCCGTCTGTTGTGTGACTCTGGTAACTAGAGATCCCTCAGACCCTTTTAGT
CAGTGTGGAAAATCTCTAGCAGTACGTATAGTAGTTCATGTCATCTTATTATTCAGTATTTATAACTTGC
AAAGAAATGAATATCAGAGAGTGAGAGGAACTTGTTTATTGCAGCTTATAATGGTTACAAATAAAGCAAT
AGCATCACAAATTTCACAAATAAAGCATTTTTTTCACTGCATTCTAGTTGTGGTTTGTCCAAACTCATCA
ATGTATCTTATCATGTCTGGCTCTAGCTATCCCGCCCCTAACTCCGCCCATCCCGCCCCTAACTCCGCCC
AGTTCCGCCCATTCTCCGCCCCATGGCTGACTAATTTTTTTTATTTATGCAGAGGCCGAGGCCGCCTCGG
CCTCTGAGCTATTCCAGAAGTAGTGAGGAGGCTTTTTTGGAGGCCTAGGGACGTACCCAATTCGCCCTAT
AGTGAGTCGTATTACGCGCGCTCACTGGCCGTCGTTTTACAACGTCGTGACTGGGAAAACCCTGGCGTTA
CCCAACTTAATCGCCTTGCAGCACATCCCCCTTTCGCCAGCTGGCGTAATAGCGAAGAGGCCCGCACCGA
TCGCCCTTCCCAACAGTTGCGCAGCCTGAATGGCGAATGGG
[124 nt withheld, positions 4942-5065]
C
[91 nt withheld, positions 5067-5157]
A
[49 nt withheld, positions 5159-5207]
CCTTTGACGTTGGAGTCCACGTTCTTT
[37 nt withheld, positions 5235-5271]
ACCCTATCTCGGTCTATTCTTTTGATTTATAAGGGATTTTGCCGATTTCGGCCTATTGGTTAAAAAATGA
GCTGATTTAACAAAAATTTAACGCGAATTTTAACAAAATATTAACGCTTACAATTTAGGTGGCACTTTTC
GGGGAAATGTGCGCGGAACCCCTATTTGTTTATTTTTCTAAATACATTCAAATATGTATCCGCTCATGAG
ACAATAACCCTGATAAATGCTTCAATAATATTGAAAAAGGAAGAGTATGAGTATTCAACATTTCCGTGTC
GCCCTTATTCCCTTTTTTGCGGCATTTTGCCTTCCTGTTTTTGCTCACCCAGAAACGCTGGTGAAAGTAA
AAGATGCTGAAGATCAGTTGGGTGCACGAGTGGGTTACATCGAACTGGATCTCAACAGCGGTAAGATCCT
TGAGAGTTTTCGCCCCGAAGAACGTTTTCCAATGATGAGCACTTTTAAAGTTCTGCTATGTGGCGCGGTA
TTATCCCGTATTGACGCCGGGCAAGAGCAACTCGGTCGCCGCATACACTATTCTCAGAATGACTTGGTTG
AGTACTCACCAGTCACAGAAAAGCATCTTACGGATGGCATGACAGTAAGAGAATTATGCAGTGCTGCCAT
AACCATGAGTGATAACACTGCGGCCAACTTACTTCTGACAACGATCGGAGGACCGAAGGAGCTAACCGCT
TTTTTGCACAACATGGGGGATCATGTAACTCGCCTTGATCGTTGGGAACCGGAGCTGAATGAAGCCATAC
CAAACGACGAGCGTGACACCACGATGCCTGTAGCAATGGCAACAACGTTGCGCAAACTATTAACTGGCGA
ACTACTTACTCTAGCTTCCCGGCAACAATTAATAGACTGGATGGAGGCGGATAAAGTTGCAGGACCACTT
CTGCGCTCGGCCCTTCCGGCTGGCTGGTTTATTGCTGATAAATCTGGAGCCGGTGAGCGTGGGTCTCGCG
GTATCATTGCAGCACTGGGGCCAGATGGTAAGCCCTCCCGTATCGTAGTTATCTACACGACGGGGAGTCA
GGCAACTATGGATGAACGAAATAGACAGATCGCTGAGATAGGTGCCTCACTGATTAAGCATTGGTAACTG
TCAGACCAAGTTTACTCATATATACTTTAGATTGATTTAAAACTTCATTTTTAATTTAAAAGGATCTAGG
TGAAGATCCTTTTTGATAATCTCATGACCAAAATCCCTTAACGTGAGTTTTCGTTCCACTGAGCGTCAGA
CCCCGTAGAAAAGATCAAAGGATCTTCTTGAGATCCTTTTTTTCTGCGCGTAATCTGCTGCTTGCAAACA
AAAAAACCACCGCTACCAGCGGTGGTTTGTTTGCCGGATCAAGAGCTACCAACTCTTTTTCCGAAGGTAA
CTGGCTTCAGCAGAGCGCAGATACCAAATACTGTTCTTCTAGTGTAGCCGTAGTTAGGCCACCACTTCAA
GAACTCTGTAGCACCGCCTACATACCTCGCTCTGCTAATCCTGTTACCAGTGGCTGCTGCCAGTGGCGAT
AAGTCGTGTCTTACCGGGTTGGACTCAAGACGATAGTTACCGGATAAGGCGCAGCGGTCGGGCTGAACGG
GGGGTTCGTGCACACAGCCCAGCTTGGAGCGAACGACCTACACCGAACTGAGATACCTACAGCGTGAGCT
ATGAGAAAGCGCCACGCTTCCCGAAGGGAGAAAGGCGGACAGGTATCCGGTAAGCGGCAGGGTCGGAACA
GGAGAGCGCACGAGGGAGCTTCCAGGGGGAAACGCCTGGTATCTTTATAGTCCTGTCGGGTTTCGCCACC
TCTGACTTGAGCGTCGATTTTTGTGATGCTCGTCAGGGGGGCGGAGCCTATGGAAAAACGCCAGCAACGC
GGCCTTTTTACGGTTCCTGGCCTTTTGCTGGCCTTTTGCTCACATGTTCTTTCCTGCGTTATCCCCTGAT
TCTGTGGATAACCGTATTACCGCCTTTGAGTGAGCTGATACCGCTCGCCGCAGCCGAACGACCGAGCGCA
G
Features (pLannotate 1.2.2; 28 found; start..end, strand, type, name):
      1..26      +  rep_origin     RSF ori (fragment): Plasmids containing the RSF 1030 origin of replication can be propagated in E. coli cells that contain additional plasmids with compatible origins.
     28..120     +  CDS            lacI (fragment): lac repressor; lacI; The lac repressor binds to the lac operator to inhibit transcription in E. coli. This inhibition can be relieved by adding lactose or isopropyl-β-D-thiogalactopyranoside (IPTG).
    133..154     +  protein_bind   CAP binding site: CAP binding activates transcription in the presence of cAMP. E. coli catabolite activator protein
    169..199     +  promoter       lac promoter: promoter for the E. coli lac operon
    207..223     +  protein_bind   lac operator: The lac repressor binds to the lac operator to inhibit transcription in E. coli. This inhibition can be relieved by adding lactose or isopropyl-β-D-thiogalactopyranoside (IPTG). lac repressor encoded by lacI
    268..286     +  promoter       T3 promoter: promoter for bacteriophage T3 RNA polymerase
    314..540     +  promoter       RSV promoter: Rous sarcoma virus enhancer/promoter
    541..721     +  LTR            5' LTR (truncated): truncated 5' long terminal repeat (LTR) from HIV-1
    768..893     +  misc_feature   HIV-1 Ψ: packaging signal of human immunodeficiency virus type 1
    877..1240    +  CDS            HIV-1 gag (fragment): gag protein from human immunodeficiency virus 1; gag
   1386..1619    +  misc_feature   RRE: The Rev response element (RRE) of HIV-1 allows for Rev-dependent mRNA export from the nucleus to the cytoplasm.
   1996..2022    +  CDS            Rev (fragment): human immunodeficiency virus 1 (HIV-1) Rev protein; rev; enhances nuclear export of unspliced and incompletely spliced viral mRNAs
   2026..2266    +  promoter       U6 promoter: RNA polymerase III promoter for human U6 snRNA
   2314..2381    +  misc_RNA       tracrRNA (fragment): trans-activating CRISPR RNA for the Streptococcus pyogenes CRISPR/Cas9 system
   2430..2547    +  misc_feature   cPPT/CTS: central polypurine tract and central termination sequence of HIV-1
   2616..2827    +  promoter       EF-1α core promoter: core promoter for human elongation factor EF-1α
   2853..3452    +  CDS            PuroR (fragment): puromycin N-acetyltransferase; pac from Streptomyces; confers resistance to puromycin
   3468..4056    +  misc_feature   WPRE: woodchuck hepatitis virus posttranscriptional regulatory element
   4107..4126    +  misc_feature   cPPT/CTS (fragment): central polypurine tract and central termination sequence of HIV-1
   4128..4361    +  LTR            3' LTR (ΔU3): self-inactivating 3' long terminal repeat (LTR) from HIV-1
   4439..4560    +  polyA_signal   SV40 poly(A) signal: SV40 polyadenylation signal
   4600..4735    +  rep_origin     SV40 ori: SV40 origin of replication
   4756..4774    -  promoter       T7 promoter: promoter for bacteriophage T7 RNA polymerase
   4782..4937    +  CDS            lacZα (fragment): LacZα fragment of β-galactosidase; lacZ fragment
   4942..5370    +  rep_origin     f1 ori (sequence partly withheld): f1 bacteriophage origin of replication; arrow indicates direction of (+) strand synthesis
   5423..5527    +  promoter       AmpR promoter: bla
   5528..6388    +  CDS            AmpR: β-lactamase; bla; confers resistance to ampicillin, carbenicillin, and related antibiotics
   6559..7147    +  rep_origin     ori: high-copy-number ColE1/pMB1/pBR322/pUC origin of replication
