[The description below was written by a language model from this plasmid's Addgene catalogue record and pLannotate feature annotations shown in this document.]
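Description:
ACTR1A C10.5 gRNA is a third-generation lentiviral CRISPR guide plasmid built on the pLenti-sgRNA backbone and carrying a single guide RNA directed against human ACTR1A. It is maintained in E. coli through a high-copy ColE1/pUC-type origin with ampicillin selection (AmpR under its own bla promoter). An f1 origin, an SV40 origin and remnants of lac/lacZα cloning sequences are also annotated in the backbone. The catalogue lists the backbone without insert at 9,151 bp, whereas the sequenced record is 7,302 nt. This would be consistent with loss of a stuffer when the guide oligos were ligated into the BsmBI sites, which were destroyed in cloning, although the record does not explain the difference.

The viral cassette has the usual self-inactivating architecture. An RSV promoter replaces the U3 region of a truncated HIV-1 5' LTR, making genomic RNA production Tat-independent. It is followed by the Ψ packaging signal with a gag fragment, the RRE for Rev-dependent nuclear export, a cPPT/CTS element, WPRE to enhance transcript expression, and a ΔU3 3' LTR with a downstream SV40 polyadenylation signal. Between the LTRs, a human U6 RNA polymerase III promoter drives the ACTR1A spacer fused to the S. pyogenes Cas9 guide scaffold. A separate EF-1α core promoter expresses puromycin N-acetyltransferase so that transduced cells can be selected with puromycin. No Cas9 gene is annotated, so the nuclease must be supplied separately in the target cells. The plasmid belongs to a guide series used to generate human cell lines with knockouts of cell-cycle genes.
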