Addgene plasmid #90523: ACTR1A C10.5 gRNA
Purpose: 3rd generation lentiviral gRNA plasmid targeting human ACTR1A
Depositing lab: Iain Cheeseman. Depositing organization: Whitehead Institute for Biomedical Research. Publication: Large-Scale Analysis of CRISPR/Cas9 Cell-Cycle Knockouts Reveals the Diversity of p53-Dependent Responses to Cell-Cycle Defects. McKinley KL, Cheeseman IM. Dev Cell. 2017 Feb 27;40(4):405-420.e2. doi: 10.1016/j.devcel.2017.01.012. Epub 2017 Feb 16. PubMed 28216383.
Backbone
  Vector backbone: pLenti-sgRNA
  Backbone manufacturer: Eric Lander & David Sabatini labs (Addgene plasmid #71409)
  Backbone size w/o insert (bp): 9151
  Vector type: Lentiviral, CRISPR
  Selectable markers: Puromycin
Growth in bacteria
  Bacterial resistance: Ampicillin, 100 μg/mL
  Growth temperature: 37°C
  Growth strain: NEB Stable
  Copy number: Unknown
Gene/Insert
  Gene/Insert name: ACTR1A (Guide Designation C10.5) (alt name: pKMKO series)
  gRNA/shRNA sequence: CACCgTGCCATGACACGAACGTGCT
  Species: H. sapiens (human)
  Promoter: U6
  Cloning method: Restriction Enzyme; 5′ cloning site BsmBI (destroyed during cloning); 3′ cloning site BsmBI (destroyed during cloning)
  Sequencing primers: 5′ hU6-F (5'-GAGGGCCTATTTCCCATGATT-3'); 3′ EF1a-R (5'-CACGGCGACTACTGCACTTA-3')
Terms and licenses: Academic/Nonprofit Terms; Industry Terms: Not Available to Industry
Depositor comments: Please note that gRNA target sequence listed is not strictly the 20nt spacer sequence, but also contains the 5' BsmBI overhang. For more information about knockout human cell lines generated using this plasmid, please see http://cellcycleknockouts.wi.mit.edu/ .
How to cite: ACTR1A C10.5 gRNA was a gift from Iain Cheeseman (Addgene plasmid # 90523 ; http://n2t.net/addgene:90523 ; RRID:Addgene_90523)
